>Addgene plasmid #162435 | YFP-FRB1N-Cb5 | addgene full sequence | sequence record 319792 | Addgene NGS Result
TAGTTATTAATAGTAATCAATTACGGGGTCATTAGTTCATAGCCCATATATGGAGTTCCGCGTTACATAA
CTTACGGTAAATGGCCCGCCTGGCTGACCGCCCAACGACCCCCGCCCATTGACGTCAATAATGACGTATG
TTCCCATAGTAACGCCAATAGGGACTTTCCATTGACGTCAATGGGTGGAGTATTTACGGTAAACTGCCCA
CTTGGCAGTACATCAAGTGTATCATATGCCAAGTACGCCCCCTATTGACGTCAATGACGGTAAATGGCCC
GCCTGGCATTATGCCCAGTACATGACCTTATGGGACTTTCCTACTTGGCAGTACATCTACGTATTAGTCA
TCGCTATTACCATGGTGATGCGGTTTTGGCAGTACATCAATGGGCGTGGATAGCGGTTTGACTCACGGGG
ATTTCCAAGTCTCCACCCCATTGACGTCAATGGGAGTTTGTTTTGGCACCAAAATCAACGGGACTTTCCA
AAATGTCGTAACAACTCCGCCCCATTGACGCAAATGGGCGGTAGGCGTGTACGGTGGGAGGTCTATATAA
GCAGAGCTGGTTTAGTGAACCGTCAGATCCGCTAGCGCTACCGGTCGCCACCATGGTGAGCAAGGGCGAG
GAGCTGTTCACCGGGGTGGTGCCCATCCTGGTCGAGCTGGACGGCGACGTAAACGGCCACAAGTTCAGCG
TGTCCGGCGAGGGCGAGGGCGATGCCACCTACGGCAAGCTGACCCTGAAGTTCATCTGCACCACCGGCAA
GCTGCCCGTGCCCTGGCCCACCCTCGTGACCACCTTCGGCTACGGCCTGCAGTGCTTCGCCCGCTACCCC
GACCACATGAAGCAGCACGACTTCTTCAAGTCCGCCATGCCCGAAGGCTACGTCCAGGAGCGCACCATCT
TCTTCAAGGACGACGGCAACTACAAGACCCGCGCCGAGGTGAAGTTCGAGGGCGACACCCTGGTGAACCG
CATCGAGCTGAAGGGCATCGACTTCAAGGAGGACGGCAACATCCTGGGGCACAAGCTGGAGTACAACTAC
AACAGCCACAACGTCTATATCATGGCCGACAAGCAGAAGAACGGCATCAAGGTGAACTTCAAGATCCGCC
ACAACATCGAGGACGGCAGCGTGCAGCTCGCCGACCACTACCAGCAGAACACCCCCATCGGCGACGGCCC
CGTGCTGCTGCCCGACAACCACTACCTGAGCTACCAGTCCGCCCTGAGCAAAGACCCCAACGAGAAGCGC
GATCACATGGTCCTGCTGGAGTTCGTGACCGCCGCCGGGATCACTCTCGGCATGGACGAGCTGTACAAGG
GAGCAAGTGGAATCCTCTGGCATGAGATGTGGCATGAAGGCCTGGAAGAGGCATCTCGTTTGTACTTTGG
GGAAAGGAACGTGAAAGGCATGTTTGAGGTGCTGGAGCCCTTGCATGCTATGATGGAACGGGGCCCCAGT
GCTGGTGGTAGTGCTGGTGGTAGTGCTGGTGGTACTGGTGGTCCTCGAGCTCAAGCTTCGAATTCGAGTG
CTGGTGGTATCACCACCGTGGAGTCCAACTCCTCCTGGTGGACCAACTGGGTGATCCCCGCCATCTCCGC
CCTGGTGGTGGCCCTGATGTACCGCCTGTACATGGCCGAGGACTAGGGATCCACCGGATCTAGATAACTG
ATCATAATCAGCCATACCACATTTGTAGAGGTTTTACTTGCTTTAAAAAACCTCCCACACCTCCCCCTGA
ACCTGAAACATAAAATGAATGCAATTGTTGTTGTTAACTTGTTTATTGCAGCTTATAATGGTTACAAATA
AAGCAATAGCATCACAAATTTCACAAATAAAGCATTTTTTTCACTGCATTCTAGTTGTGGTTTGTCCAAA
CTCATCAATGTATCTTAAGGCGTAAATTGTAAGCGTTAATATTTTGTTAAAATTCGCGTTAAATTTTTGT
TAAATCAGCTCATTTTTTAACCAATAGGCCGAAATCGGCAAAATCCCTTATAAATCAAAAGAATAGACCG
AGATAGGGT
[37 nt withheld, positions 2040-2076]
AAAGAACGTGGACTCCAACGTCAAAGG
[49 nt withheld, positions 2104-2152]
T
[91 nt withheld, positions 2154-2244]
G
[124 nt withheld, positions 2246-2369]
CAGGTGGCACTTTTCGGGGAAATGTGCGCGGAACCCCTATTTGTTTATTTTTCTAAATACATTCAAATAT
GTATCCGCTCATGAGACAATAACCCTGATAAATGCTTCAATAATATTGAAAAAGGAAGAGTCCTGAGGCG
GAAAGAACCAGCTGTGGAATGTGTGTCAGTTAGGGTGTGGAAAGTCCCCAGGCTCCCCAGCAGGCAGAAG
TATGCAAAGCATGCATCTCAATTAGTCAGCAACCAGGTGTGGAAAGTCCCCAGGCTCCCCAGCAGGCAGA
AGTATGCAAAGCATGCATCTCAATTAGTCAGCAACCATAGTCCCGCCCCTAACTCCGCCCATCCCGCCCC
TAACTCCGCCCAGTTCCGCCCATTCTCCGCCCCATGGCTGACTAATTTTTTTTATTTATGCAGAGGCCGA
GGCCGCCTCGGCCTCTGAGCTATTCCAGAAGTAGTGAGGAGGCTTTTTTGGAGGCCTAGGCTTTTGCAAA
GATCGATCAAGAGACAGGATGAGGATCGTTTCGCATGATTGAACAAGATGGATTGCACGCAGGTTCTCCG
GCCGCTTGGGTGGAGAGGCTATTCGGCTATGACTGGGCACAACAGACAATCGGCTGCTCTGATGCCGCCG
TGTTCCGGCTGTCAGCGCAGGGGCGCCCGGTTCTTTTTGTCAAGACCGACCTGTCCGGTGCCCTGAATGA
ACTGCAAGACGAGGCAGCGCGGCTATCGTGGCTGGCCACGACGGGCGTTCCTTGCGCAGCTGTGCTCGAC
GTTGTCACTGAAGCGGGAAGGGACTGGCTGCTATTGGGCGAAGTGCCGGGGCAGGATCTCCTGTCATCTC
ACCTTGCTCCTGCCGAGAAAGTATCCATCATGGCTGATGCAATGCGGCGGCTGCATACGCTTGATCCGGC
TACCTGCCCATTCGACCACCAAGCGAAACATCGCATCGAGCGAGCACGTACTCGGATGGAAGCCGGTCTT
GTCGATCAGGATGATCTGGACGAAGAGCATCAGGGGCTCGCGCCAGCCGAACTGTTCGCCAGGCTCAAGG
CGAGCATGCCCGACGGCGAGGATCTCGTCGTGACCCATGGCGATGCCTGCTTGCCGAATATCATGGTGGA
AAATGGCCGCTTTTCTGGATTCATCGACTGTGGCCGGCTGGGTGTGGCGGACCGCTATCAGGACATAGCG
TTGGCTACCCGTGATATTGCTGAAGAGCTTGGCGGCGAATGGGCTGACCGCTTCCTCGTGCTTTACGGTA
TCGCCGCTCCCGATTCGCAGCGCATCGCCTTCTATCGCCTTCTTGACGAGTTCTTCTGAGCGGGACTCTG
GGGTTCGAAATGACCGACCAAGCGACGCCCAACCTGCCATCACGAGATTTCGATTCCACCGCCGCCTTCT
ATGAAAGGTTGGGCTTCGGAATCGTTTTCCGGGACGCCGGCTGGATGATCCTCCAGCGCGGGGATCTCAT
GCTGGAGTTCTTCGCCCACCCTAGGGGGAGGCTAACTGAAACACGGAAGGAGACAATACCGGAAGGAACC
CGCGCTATGACGGCAATAAAAAGACAGAATAAAACGCACGGTGTTGGGTCGTTTGTTCATAAACGCGGGG
TTCGGTCCCAGGGCTGGCACTCTGTCGATACCCCACCGAGACCCCATTGGGGCCAATACGCCCGCGTTTC
TTCCTTTTCCCCACCCCACCCCCCAAGTTCGGGTGAAGGCCCAGGGCTCGCAGCCAACGTCGGGGCGGCA
GGCCCTGCCATAGCCTCAGGTTACTCATATATACTTTAGATTGATTTAAAACTTCATTTTTAATTTAAAA
GGATCTAGGTGAAGATCCTTTTTGATAATCTCATGACCAAAATCCCTTAACGTGAGTTTTCGTTCCACTG
AGCGTCAGACCCCGTAGAAAAGATCAAAGGATCTTCTTGAGATCCTTTTTTTCTGCGCGTAATCTGCTGC
TTGCAAACAAAAAAACCACCGCTACCAGCGGTGGTTTGTTTGCCGGATCAAGAGCTACCAACTCTTTTTC
CGAAGGTAACTGGCTTCAGCAGAGCGCAGATACCAAATACTGTTCTTCTAGTGTAGCCGTAGTTAGGCCA
CCACTTCAAGAACTCTGTAGCACCGCCTACATACCTCGCTCTGCTAATCCTGTTACCAGTGGCTGCTGCC
AGTGGCGATAAGTCGTGTCTTACCGGGTTGGACTCAAGACGATAGTTACCGGATAAGGCGCAGCGGTCGG
GCTGAACGGGGGGTTCGTGCACACAGCCCAGCTTGGAGCGAACGACCTACACCGAACTGAGATACCTACA
GCGTGAGCTATGAGAAAGCGCCACGCTTCCCGAAGGGAGAAAGGCGGACAGGTATCCGGTAAGCGGCAGG
GTCGGAACAGGAGAGCGCACGAGGGAGCTTCCAGGGGGAAACGCCTGGTATCTTTATAGTCCTGTCGGGT
TTCGCCACCTCTGACTTGAGCGTCGATTTTTGTGATGCTCGTCAGGGGGGCGGAGCCTATGGAAAAACGC
CAGCAACGCGGCCTTTTTACGGTTCCTGGCCTTTTGCTGGCCTTTTGCTCACATGTTCTTTCCTGCGTTA
TCCCCTGATTCTGTGGATAACCGTATTACCGCCATGCAT
Features (pLannotate 1.2.2; 15 found; start..end, strand, type, name):
     61..364     +  enhancer       CMV enhancer: human cytomegalovirus immediate early enhancer
    365..568     +  promoter       CMV promoter: human cytomegalovirus (CMV) immediate early promoter
    613..1329    +  CDS            EYFP: EYFP is a basic (constitutively fluorescent) green/yellow fluorescent protein published in 1996, derived from Aequorea victoria. It is reported to be a very rapidly-maturing weak dimer with high acid sensitivity.
   1342..1467    +  CDS            FRB* (fragment): T2098L mutant of FKBP-rapamycin binding domain of human FRAP binds synthetic ligands such as AP21967
   1516..1653    +  CDS            Cyb5a (fragment): CYB5_RAT - Also known as Cyb5. Experimental evidence at protein level: Swiss-Prot protein existence level 1. Cytochrome b5 is a membrane-bound hemoprotein functioning as an electron carrier for several membrane-bound oxygenases. It is also involved in several steps of the sterol biosynthesis pathway, particularly in the C-6 double bond introduction during the C-6 desaturation. From Rattus norvegicus (Rat).
   1679..1763    +  CDS            large T antigen (fragment): large T antigen from SV40 (simian virus 40)
   1786..1907    +  polyA_signal   SV40 poly(A) signal: SV40 polyadenylation signal
   1941..2369    -  rep_origin     f1 ori (sequence partly withheld): f1 bacteriophage origin of replication; arrow indicates direction of (+) strand synthesis
   2396..2500    +  promoter       AmpR promoter: bla
   2502..2859    +  promoter       SV40 promoter: SV40 enhancer and early promoter
   2894..3688    +  CDS            NeoR/KanR: aminoglycoside phosphotransferase from Tn5; aph(3')-II (or nptII); confers resistance to neomycin, kanamycin, and G418 (Geneticin®)
   3709..3861    +  CDS            ble (fragment): BLE_KLEPN - Experimental evidence at protein level: Swiss-Prot protein existence level 1. Binding protein with a strong affinity to the bleomycin family of antibiotics. Binds to CL990; an antimitotic-antibiotic compound. From Klebsiella pneumoniae.
   3920..3967    +  polyA_signal   HSV TK poly(A) signal: herpes simplex virus thymidine kinase polyadenylation signal (Cole and Stacy, 1985)
   4058..4074    -  polyA_signal   bGH poly(A) signal (fragment): bovine growth hormone polyadenylation signal
   4296..4884    +  rep_origin     ori: high-copy-number ColE1/pMB1/pBR322/pUC origin of replication
