[The description below was written by a language model from this plasmid's Addgene catalogue record and pLannotate feature annotations shown in this document.]
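Description:
YFP-FRB1N-Cb5 is a mammalian expression plasmid of about 5 kb built on the Clontech C1-type fluorescent-protein backbone. It supplies one component of a chemically induced trimerization (CIT) system. In bacteria it replicates at high copy from a ColE1/pUC-type origin and is selected with kanamycin. The NeoR/KanR (aminoglycoside phosphotransferase) gene is preceded by both a bacterial bla-type promoter and the SV40 enhancer/early promoter and is followed by an HSV TK polyadenylation signal. The same marker can therefore confer G418 resistance in mammalian cells. An f1 origin is also present. The short annotated matches to ble, the bGH poly(A) signal and SV40 large T antigen are most likely residual backbone sequence rather than functional elements.

The payload is a single synthetic fusion open reading frame driven by the CMV immediate-early enhancer and promoter and terminated by the SV40 poly(A) signal. EYFP sits at the N-terminus and is followed by a short fragment of FRB, the FKBP–rapamycin binding domain. The annotation software matched this fragment to the T2098L variant entry, and the name "FRB1N" suggests it is an N-terminal piece of a split FRB. A C-terminal fragment of rat cytochrome b5 completes the fusion. This region of cytochrome b5 is generally used as a tail anchor that tethers proteins to the cytosolic face of the endoplasmic reticulum membrane, although the record does not state the intended localisation. The insert was cloned between KpnI and SalI sites.

The likely use is as a fluorescently visible, membrane-anchored split-FRB component that assembles with partner constructs on addition of a chemical inducer. The record does not name the inducer or the partner constructs.
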