Addgene plasmid #162435: YFP-FRB1N-Cb5
Purpose: for use in CIT (chemically induced trimerization) system
Depositing lab: Takanari Inoue. Depositing organization: Johns Hopkins University and School of Medicine. Publication: Rational design and implementation of a chemically inducible heterotrimerization system. Wu HD, Kikuchi M, Dagliyan O, Aragaki AK, Nakamura H, Dokholyan NV, Umehara T, Inoue T. Nat Methods. 2020 Sep;17(9):928-936. doi: 10.1038/s41592-020-0913-x. Epub 2020 Aug 3. PubMed 32747768.
Backbone
  Vector backbone: C1
  Backbone manufacturer: Clontech
  Vector type: Mammalian Expression
Growth in bacteria
  Bacterial resistance: Kanamycin, 50 μg/mL
  Growth temperature: 37°C
  Growth strain: DH5alpha
  Copy number: High Copy
Gene/Insert
  Gene/Insert name: YFP-FRB1N-Cb5
  Species: Synthetic
  Promoter: CMV
  Cloning method: Restriction Enzyme; 5′ cloning site KpnI (not destroyed); 3′ cloning site SalI (not destroyed)
  Sequencing primers: 5′ CATGGTCCTGCTGGAGTTCGTG; 3′ GAAATTTGTGATGCTATTGC
Terms and licenses: Academic/Nonprofit Terms; Industry Terms: Not Available to Industry
How to cite: YFP-FRB1N-Cb5 was a gift from Takanari Inoue (Addgene plasmid # 162435 ; http://n2t.net/addgene:162435 ; RRID:Addgene_162435)
