>Addgene plasmid #162435 | YFP-FRB1N-Cb5 | depositor partial sequence | sequence record 315000 | complete coding sequence
ATGGTGAGCAAGGGCGAGGAGCTGTTCACCGGGGTGGTGCCCATCCTGGTCGAGCTGGACGGCGACGTAA
ACGGCCACAAGTTCAGCGTGTCCGGCGAGGGCGAGGGCGATGCCACCTACGGCAAGCTGACCCTGAAGTT
CATCTGCACCACCGGCAAGCTGCCCGTGCCCTGGCCCACCCTCGTGACCACCTTCGGCTACGGCCTGCAG
TGCTTCGCCCGCTACCCCGACCACATGAAGCAGCACGACTTCTTCAAGTCCGCCATGCCCGAAGGCTACG
TCCAGGAGCGCACCATCTTCTTCAAGGACGACGGCAACTACAAGACCCGCGCCGAGGTGAAGTTCGAGGG
CGACACCCTGGTGAACCGCATCGAGCTGAAGGGCATCGACTTCAAGGAGGACGGCAACATCCTGGGGCAC
AAGCTGGAGTACAACTACAACAGCCACAACGTCTATATCATGGCCGACAAGCAGAAGAACGGCATCAAGG
TGAACTTCAAGATCCGCCACAACATCGAGGACGGCAGCGTGCAGCTCGCCGACCACTACCAGCAGAACAC
CCCCATCGGCGACGGCCCCGTGCTGCTGCCCGACAACCACTACCTGAGCTACCAGTCCGCCCTGAGCAAA
GACCCCAACGAGAAGCGCGATCACATGGTCCTGCTGGAGTTCGTGACCGCCGCCGGGATCACTCTCGGCA
TGGACGAGCTGTACAAGGGAGCAAGTGGAATCCTCTGGCATGAGATGTGGCATGAAGGCCTGGAAGAGGC
ATCTCGTTTGTACTTTGGGGAAAGGAACGTGAAAGGCATGTTTGAGGTGCTGGAGCCCTTGCATGCTATG
ATGGAACGGGGCCCCAGTGCTGGTGGTAGTGCTGGTGGTAGTGCTGGTGGTACTGGTGGTCCTCGAGCTC
AAGCTTCGAATTCGAGTGCTGGTGGTATCACCACCGTGGAGTCCAACTCCTCCTGGTGGACCAACTGGGT
GATCCCCGCCATCTCCGCCCTGGTGGTGGCCCTGATGTACCGCCTGTACATGGCCGAGGACTAG
